>Addgene plasmid #246373 | EFS-rtTA-2A-mRuby2-bGH_pKG2064 | addgene full sequence | sequence record 492550 | Addgene NGS Result
CGCTAGTAGACTGCAGGTGGGCCCGAGCTTAAGTAACTAACTAACAGGAAGAGTTTGTAGAAACGCAAAA
AGGCCATCCGTCAGGATGGCCTTCTGCTTAGTTTGATGCCTGGCAGTTTATGGCGGGCGTCCTGCCCGCC
ACCCTCCGGGCCGTTGCTTCACAACGTTCAAATCCGCTCCCGGCGGATTTGTCCTACTCAGGAGAGCGTT
CACCGACAAACAACAGATAAAACGAAAGGCCCAGTCTTCCGACTGAGCCTTTCGTTTTATTTGATGCCTG
GCAGTTCCCTACTCTCGCTTAGTAGTTAGACGTCCCCGAGATCCATGCTAGCGGTAATACGGTTATCCAC
AGAATCAGGGGATAACGCAGGAAAGAACATGTGAGCAAAAGGCCAGCAAAAGGCCAGGAACCGTAAAAAG
GCCGCGTTGCTGGCGTTTTTCCATAGGCTCCGCCCCCCTGACGAGCATCACAAAAATCGACGCTCAAGTC
AGAGGTGGCGAAACCCGACAGGACTATAAAGATACCAGGCGTTTCCCCCTGGAAGCTCCCTCGTGCGCTC
TCCTGTTCCGACCCTGCCGCTTACCGGATACCTGTCCGCCTTTCTCCCTTCGGGAAGCGTGGCGCTTTCT
CATAGCTCACGCTGTAGGTATCTCAGTTCGGTGTAGGTCGTTCGCTCCAAGCTGGGCTGTGTGCACGAAC
CCCCCGTTCAGCCCGACCGCTGCGCCTTATCCGGTAACTATCGTCTTGAGTCCAACCCGGTAAGACACGA
CTTATCGCCACTGGCAGCAGCCACTGGTAACAGGATTAGCAGAGCGAGGTATGTAGGCGGTGCTACAGAG
TTCTTGAAGTGGTGGCCTAACTACGGCTACACTAGAAGAACAGTATTTGGTATCTGCGCTCTGCTGAAGC
CAGTTACCTTCGGAAAAAGAGTTGGTAGCTCTTGATCCGGCAAACAAACCACCGCTGGTAGCGGTGGTTT
TTTTGTTTGCAAGCAGCAGATTACGCGCAGAAAAAAAGGATCTCAAGAAGATCCTTTGATCTTTTCTACG
GGGTCTGACGCTCAGTGGAACGGGGCCCAATCTGAATAATGTTACAACCAATTAACCAATTCTGATTAGA
AAAACTCATCGAGCATCAAATGAAACTGCAATTTATTCATATCAGGATTATCAATACCATATTTTTGAAA
AAGCCGTTTCTGTAATGAAGGAGAAAACTCACCGAGGCAGTTCCATAGGATGGCAAGATCCTGGTATCGG
TCTGCGATTCCGACTCGTCCAACATCAATACAACCTATTAATTTCCCCTCGTCAAAAATAAGGTTATCAA
GTGAGAAATCACCATGAGTGACGACTGAATCCGGTGAGAATGGCAAAAGTTTATGCATTTCTTTCCAGAC
TTGTTCAACAGGCCAGCCATTACGCTCGTCATCAAAATCACTCGCATCAACCAAACCGTTATTCATTCGT
GATTGCGCCTGAGCTAGACGAAATACGCGATCGCTGTTAAAAGGACAATTACAAACAGGAATCGAATGCA
ACCGGCGCAGGAACACTGCCAGCGCATCAACAATATTTTCACCTGAATCAGGATATTCTTCTAATACCTG
GAATGCTGTTTTTCCGGGGATCGCAGTGGTGAGTAACCATGCATCACCAGGAGTACGGATAAAATGCTTG
ATGGTCGGAAGAGGCATAAATTCCGTCAGCCAGTTTAGTCTGACCATCTCATCTGTAACATCATTGGCAA
CGCTACCTTTGCCATGTTTCAGAAACAACTCTGGCGCATCGGGCTTCCCATACAAGCGATAGATTGTCGC
ACCTGATTGCCCGACATTATCGCGAGCCCATTTATACCCATATAAATCAGCATCCATGTTGGAATTTAAT
CGCGGCCTCGACGTTTCCCGTTGAATATGGCTCATAACACCCCTTGTATTACTGTTTATGTAAGCAGACA
GTTTTATTGTTCATGATGATATATTTTTATCTTGTGCAATGTAACATCAGAGATTTTGAGACACGGGCAC
CTGCAGTCTTCGTACTGGGCAGAGCGCACATCGCCCACAGTCCCCGAGAAGTTGGGGGGAGGGGTCGGCA
ATTGAACCGGTGCCTAGAGAAGGTGGCGCGGGGTAAACTGGGAAAGTGATGTCGTGTACTGGCTCCGCCT
TTTTCCCGAGGGTGGGGGAGAACCGTATATAAGTGCAGTAGTCGCCGTGAACGTTCTTTTTCGCAACGGG
TTTGCCGCCAGAACACAGTAATGTGCCACCATGAGCCGGCTGGACAAGAGCAAAGTGATCAACAGCGCCC
TGGAACTGCTGAACGGCGTGGGCATCGAGGGCCTGACCACCCGGAAGCTGGCCCAGAAACTGGGCGTGGA
ACAGCCCACCCTGTACTGGCACGTGAAGAACAAGCGGGCCCTGCTGGACGCCCTGCCCATCGAGATGCTG
GACCGGCACCACACCCACAGCTGCCCTCTGGAAGGCGAGAGCTGGCAGGACTTCCTGCGGAACAACGCCA
AGAGCTACAGATGCGCCCTGCTGAGCCACCGGGACGGCGCCAAAGTGCACCTGGGCACCAGACCCACCGA
GAAGCAGTACGAGACACTGGAAAACCAGCTGGCCTTCCTGTGCCAGCAGGGCTTCAGCCTGGAAAACGCC
CTGTACGCCCTGAGCGCCGTGGGCCACTTCACCCTGGGCTGCGTGCTGGAAGAACAGGAACACCAGGTCG
CCAAAGAGGAAAGAGAGACACCCACCACCGACAGCATGCCCCCCCTGCTGAAGCAGGCCATCGAGCTGTT
CGACAGACAGGGCGCCGAGCCCGCCTTCCTGTTCGGCCTGGAACTGATCATCTGCGGCCTCGAGAAGCAG
CTGAAGTGCGAGAGCGGCGGACCCACCGACGCCCTGGACGACTTCGACCTGGACATGCTGCCCGCCGATG
CCCTGGATGATTTTGATCTGGATATGCTCCCTGCTGACGCTCTCGATGACTTCGATCTCGATATGCTGCC
AGGCGGAAGCGGAGCTACTAACTTCAGCCTGCTGAAGCAGGCTGGAGACGTGGAGGAGAACCCTGGACCT
ATGGTGTCTAAGGGCGAAGAGCTGATCAAGGAAAATATGCGTATGAAGGTGGTCATGGAAGGTTCGGTCA
ACGGCCACCAATTCAAATGCACAGGTGAAGGAGAAGGCAATCCGTACATGGGAACTCAAACCATGAGGAT
CAAAGTCATCGAGGGAGGACCCCTGCCATTTGCCTTTGACATTCTTGCCACGTCGTTCATGTATGGCAGC
CGTACTTTTATCAAGTACCCGAAAGGCATTCCTGATTTCTTTAAACAGTCCTTTCCTGAGGGTTTTACTT
GGGAAAGAGTTACGAGATACGAAGATGGTGGAGTCGTCACCGTCATGCAGGACACCAGCCTTGAGGATGG
CTGTCTCGTTTACCACGTCCAAGTCAGAGGGGTAAACTTTCCCTCCAATGGTCCCGTGATGCAGAAGAAG
ACCAAGGGTTGGGAGCCTAATACAGAGATGATGTATCCAGCAGATGGTGGTCTGAGGGGATACACTCATA
TGGCACTGAAAGTTGATGGTGGTGGCCATCTGTCTTGCTCTTTCGTAACAACTTACAGGTCAAAAAAGAC
CGTCGGGAACATCAAGATGCCCGGTATCCATGCCGTTGATCACCGCCTGGAAAGGTTAGAGGAAAGTGAC
AATGAAATGTTCGTAGTACAACGCGAACACGCAGTTGCCAAGTTCGCCGGGCTTGGTGGTGGGATGGACG
AGCTGTACAAGTAACAACGTTGCACCTGTGCCTTCTAGTTGCCAGCCATCTGTTGTTTGCCCCTCCCCCG
TGCCTTCCTTGACCCTGGAAGGTGCCACTCCCACTGTCCTTTCCTAATAAAATGAGGAAATTGCATCGCA
TTGTCTGAGTAGGTGTCATTCTATTCTGGGGGGTGGGGTGGGGCAGGACAGCAAGGGGGAGGATTGGGAA
GACAATAGCAGGCATGCTGGGGATGCGGTGGGCTCTATGG
Features (pLannotate 1.2.2; 8 found; start..end, strand, type, name):
     68..95      -  terminator     rrnB T2 terminator: transcription terminator T2 from the E. coli rrnB gene
    227..270     +  terminator     rrnB T1 terminator: Escherichia coli rrnB; transcription terminator T1 from the E. coli rrnB gene
    438..1026    -  rep_origin     ori: high-copy-number ColE1/pMB1/pBR322/pUC origin of replication
   1116..1925    -  CDS            KanR: aminoglycoside phosphotransferase; aph(3')-Ia; confers resistance to kanamycin in bacteria or G418 (Geneticin®) in eukaryotes
   2047..2258    +  promoter       EF-1α core promoter: core promoter for human elongation factor EF-1α
   2271..2888    +  CDS            tetR: TETR2_ECOLX - Experimental evidence at protein level: Swiss-Prot protein existence level 1. TetR is the repressor of the tetracycline resistance element; its N-terminal region forms a helix-turn-helix structure and binds DNA. Binding of tetracycline to TetR reduces the repressor affinity for the tetracycline resistance gene (tetA) promoter operator sites. From Escherichia coli.
   3081..3791    +  CDS            mRuby2: mRuby2 is a basic (constitutively fluorescent) red fluorescent protein published in 2012, derived from Entacmaea quadricolor. It has moderate acid sensitivity.
   3806..4030    +  polyA_signal   bGH poly(A) signal: bovine growth hormone polyadenylation signal
