[The description below was written by a language model from this plasmid's Addgene catalogue record and pLannotate feature annotations shown in this document.]
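Description:
EFS-rtTA-2A-mRuby2-bGH_pKG2064 is a compact (about 4 kb) mammalian expression plasmid built by Golden Gate assembly in the depositing laboratory's pSHIP backbone and categorised as a synthetic biology tool. In bacteria it replicates from a high-copy ColE1/pUC-type origin and is selected with kanamycin through the aph(3')-Ia (KanR) gene. Two rrnB transcription terminators (T1 and T2) sit in the bacterial portion of the backbone, where such elements generally serve to insulate neighbouring regions from read-through transcription. The record lists copy number as unknown despite the annotated origin type.

The payload is a single transcription unit driven by EFS, the intron-less core promoter of human elongation factor EF-1α, which gives constitutive expression in many mammalian cell types. It encodes the reverse tetracycline-controlled transactivator (rtTA) followed by a 2A self-cleaving peptide and the red fluorescent protein mRuby2, and ends at a bovine growth hormone polyadenylation signal. The automated annotation labels only the TetR-derived DNA-binding portion of rtTA. The unannotated stretch between that feature and mRuby2 presumably holds the transactivation domain and the 2A sequence, although the feature table does not call these explicitly. Because both proteins are translated from one transcript and separated by ribosomal skipping at the 2A site, mRuby2 fluorescence acts as a proxy for rtTA expression in individual cells. rtTA binds tet operator-containing promoters and activates them in the presence of doxycycline, so this plasmid supplies the activator half of a Tet-On system and would be paired with a separate TRE-driven responder. The associated work concerns tuning transgene expression levels through promoter editing.
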