Addgene plasmid #246373: EFS-rtTA-2A-mRuby2-bGH_pKG2064
Purpose: Expression plasmid for rtTA-2A-mRuby2 driven from the EFS promoter
Depositing lab: Kate Galloway. Depositing organization: Massachusetts Institute of Technology. Publication: Programmable promoter editing for precise control of transgene expression. Kabaria SR, Bae Y, Ehmann ME, Lende-Dorn BA, Beitz AM, Peterman EL, Love KS, Ploessl DS, Galloway KE. Nat Biotechnol. 2025 Oct 13. doi: 10.1038/s41587-025-02854-y. PubMed 41083901.
Backbone
  Vector backbone: Galloway Lab pSHIP Backbone
  Vector type: Mammalian Expression, Synthetic Biology
Growth in bacteria
  Bacterial resistance: Kanamycin, 50 μg/mL
  Growth temperature: 30°C
  Growth strain: NEB Stable
  Copy number: Unknown
Gene/Insert
  Gene/Insert name: rtTA
  Species: Other
  Mutation: none
  Cloning method: Golden Gate
Terms and licenses: Academic/Nonprofit Terms; Industry Terms: Not Available to Industry
Depositor comments: Also contains a co-transcribed mRuby2 . Please visit https://doi.org/10.1101/2024.06.19.599813 for bioRxiv preprint.
How to cite: EFS-rtTA-2A-mRuby2-bGH_pKG2064 was a gift from Kate Galloway (Addgene plasmid # 246373 ; http://n2t.net/addgene:246373 ; RRID:Addgene_246373)
