>Addgene plasmid #246373 | EFS-rtTA-2A-mRuby2-bGH_pKG2064 | depositor partial sequence | sequence record 484397 | rtTA-2A-mRuby2
ATGAGCCGGCTGGACAAGAGCAAAGTGATCAACAGCGCCCTGGAACTGCTGAACGGCGTGGGCATCGAGG
GCCTGACCACCCGGAAGCTGGCCCAGAAACTGGGCGTGGAACAGCCCACCCTGTACTGGCACGTGAAGAA
CAAGCGGGCCCTGCTGGACGCCCTGCCCATCGAGATGCTGGACCGGCACCACACCCACAGCTGCCCTCTG
GAAGGCGAGAGCTGGCAGGACTTCCTGCGGAACAACGCCAAGAGCTACAGATGCGCCCTGCTGAGCCACC
GGGACGGCGCCAAAGTGCACCTGGGCACCAGACCCACCGAGAAGCAGTACGAGACACTGGAAAACCAGCT
GGCCTTCCTGTGCCAGCAGGGCTTCAGCCTGGAAAACGCCCTGTACGCCCTGAGCGCCGTGGGCCACTTC
ACCCTGGGCTGCGTGCTGGAAGAACAGGAACACCAGGTCGCCAAAGAGGAAAGAGAGACACCCACCACCG
ACAGCATGCCCCCCCTGCTGAAGCAGGCCATCGAGCTGTTCGACAGACAGGGCGCCGAGCCCGCCTTCCT
GTTCGGCCTGGAACTGATCATCTGCGGCCTCGAGAAGCAGCTGAAGTGCGAGAGCGGCGGACCCACCGAC
GCCCTGGACGACTTCGACCTGGACATGCTGCCCGCCGATGCCCTGGATGATTTTGATCTGGATATGCTCC
CTGCTGACGCTCTCGATGACTTCGATCTCGATATGCTGCCAGGCGGAAGCGGAGCTACTAACTTCAGCCT
GCTGAAGCAGGCTGGAGACGTGGAGGAGAACCCTGGACCTATGGTGTCTAAGGGCGAAGAGCTGATCAAG
GAAAATATGCGTATGAAGGTGGTCATGGAAGGTTCGGTCAACGGCCACCAATTCAAATGCACAGGTGAAG
GAGAAGGCAATCCGTACATGGGAACTCAAACCATGAGGATCAAAGTCATCGAGGGAGGACCCCTGCCATT
TGCCTTTGACATTCTTGCCACGTCGTTCATGTATGGCAGCCGTACTTTTATCAAGTACCCGAAAGGCATT
CCTGATTTCTTTAAACAGTCCTTTCCTGAGGGTTTTACTTGGGAAAGAGTTACGAGATACGAAGATGGTG
GAGTCGTCACCGTCATGCAGGACACCAGCCTTGAGGATGGCTGTCTCGTTTACCACGTCCAAGTCAGAGG
GGTAAACTTTCCCTCCAATGGTCCCGTGATGCAGAAGAAGACCAAGGGTTGGGAGCCTAATACAGAGATG
ATGTATCCAGCAGATGGTGGTCTGAGGGGATACACTCATATGGCACTGAAAGTTGATGGTGGTGGCCATC
TGTCTTGCTCTTTCGTAACAACTTACAGGTCAAAAAAGACCGTCGGGAACATCAAGATGCCCGGTATCCA
TGCCGTTGATCACCGCCTGGAAAGGTTAGAGGAAAGTGACAATGAAATGTTCGTAGTACAACGCGAACAC
GCAGTTGCCAAGTTCGCCGGGCTTGGTGGTGGGATGGACGAGCTGTACAAG
